Addgene plasmid #72485: pCDH-EF1-Luc2-P2A-copGFP
Purpose: Express Luc2 and copGFP
Depositing lab: Kazuhiro Oka. Depositing organization: Baylor College of Medicine.
Backbone
  Vector backbone: pCDH-CMV-MCS
  Backbone manufacturer: Systembio
  Backbone size w/o insert (bp): 7133
  Modifications to backbone: ClaI/SalI fragment was replaced with EF1 + new MCS
  Vector type: Mammalian Expression, Lentiviral
Growth in bacteria
  Bacterial resistance: Ampicillin, 100 μg/mL
  Growth temperature: 37°C
  Growth strain: NEB Stable
  Copy number: High Copy
Gene/Insert
  Gene/Insert name: Luc2-P2A-copGFP
  Species: Synthetic
  Insert size (bp): 2498
  Promoter: EF-1
  Cloning method: Restriction Enzyme; 5′ cloning site BamHI (not destroyed); 3′ cloning site EcoRI (unknown if destroyed)
  Sequencing primers: 5′ GCACTTGATGTAATTCTCC; 3′ CAACACCACGGAATTGTCAG
Terms and licenses: Academic/Nonprofit Terms; Industry Terms: Not Available to Industry
How to cite: pCDH-EF1-Luc2-P2A-copGFP was a gift from Kazuhiro Oka (Addgene plasmid # 72485 ; http://n2t.net/addgene:72485 ; RRID:Addgene_72485)
