[The description below was written by a language model from this plasmid's Addgene catalogue record.]
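Description:
pCDH-EF1-Luc2-P2A-copGFP is a lentiviral transfer plasmid for mammalian expression, built on the commercial pCDH-CMV-MCS backbone (about 7.1 kb without insert). In this derivative the ClaI/SalI fragment of the parent vector, which carried the original promoter region, was replaced with an EF-1 promoter and a new multiple cloning site. The plasmid is propagated in bacteria as a high-copy construct under ampicillin selection, and the recorded host is a recombination-deficient type of strain, which is commonly chosen for lentiviral plasmids because their repeated LTR sequences can be unstable. The record does not list individual viral elements, the bacterial origin, or any mammalian selection marker, so these details cannot be confirmed here.

The payload is a synthetic bicistronic cassette of roughly 2.5 kb, Luc2-P2A-copGFP, inserted between BamHI and EcoRI sites downstream of the EF-1 promoter. Luc2 is an optimised firefly luciferase reporter, and copGFP is a bright green fluorescent protein of copepod origin. The P2A peptide between them causes ribosomal skipping during translation, so a single transcript yields the two reporters as separate proteins in approximately equal amounts. The EF-1 promoter gives constitutive expression in a broad range of mammalian cell types and tends to be less prone to silencing than CMV. The stated purpose is simply to express Luc2 and copGFP. A dual reporter of this kind is typically used to stably mark cells after lentiviral transduction, with fluorescence allowing microscopy or sorting of transduced cells and luciferase allowing bioluminescent quantification or imaging.
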