>Addgene plasmid #72485 | pCDH-EF1-Luc2-P2A-copGFP | addgene partial sequence | sequence record 134576 | EF1a-F 5'-TCAAGCCTCAGACAGTGGTTC-3'
ATTGGATCCACCATGGAAGATGCCAAAAACATTAAGAAGGGCCCAGCGCCATTCTACCCACTCGAAGACG
GGACCGCCGGCGAGCAGCTGCACAAAGCCATGAAGCGCTACGCCCTGGTGCCCGGCACCATCGCCTTTAC
CGACGCACATATCGAGGTGGACATTACCTACGCCGAGTACTTCGAGATGAGCGTTCGGCTGGCAGAAGCT
ATGAAGCGCTATGGGCTGAATACAAACCATCGGATCGTGGTGTGCAGCGAGAATAGCTTGCAGTTCTTCA
TGCCCGTGTTGGGTGCCCTGTTCATCGGTGTGGCTGTGGCCCCAGCTAACGACATCTACAACGAGCGCGA
GCTGCTGAACAGCATGGGCATCAGCCAGCCCACCGTCGTATTCGTGAGCAAGAAAGGGCTGCAAAAGATC
CTCAACGTGCAAAAGAAGCTACCGATCATACAAAAGATCATCATCATGGATAGCAAGACCGACTACCAGG
GCTTCCAAAGCATGTACACCTTCGTGACTTCCCATTTGCCACCCGGCTTCAACGAGTACGACTTCGTGCC
CGAGAGCTTCGACCGGGACAAAACCATCGCCCTGATCATGAACAGTAGTGGCAGTACCGGATTGCCCAAG
GGCGTAGCCCTACCGCACCGCACCGCTTGTGTCCGATTCAGTCATGCCCGCGACCCCATCTTCGGCAACC
AGATCATCCCCGACACCGCTATCCTCAGCGTGGTGCCATTTCACCACGGCTTCGGCATGTTCACCACGCT
GGGCTACTTGATCTGCGGCTTTCGGGTCGTGCTCATGTACCGCTTCGAGGAGGAGCTATTCTTGCGCAGC
TTGCAAGACTATAAGATTCAATCTGCCCTGCTGGTGCC
