>Addgene plasmid #72485 | pCDH-EF1-Luc2-P2A-copGFP | addgene partial sequence | sequence record 134577 | WPRE-R 5'-CATAGCGTAAAAGGAGCAACA-3'
ATCCAGAGGTTGATTGTCGACGAATTCGGCGCGCCTTAGCGAGATCCGGTGGAGCCGGGTCCGGCGGTGC
CGTCCACGGCAGAATTGGACGACTGAGCGCGGGATCTGGCGAAGGCAATGGGGGTCTTGAAGGCGTGCTG
GTACTCCACGATGCCCAGCTCGGTGTTGCTGTGCAGCTCCTCCACGCGGCGGAAGGCGAACATGGGGCCC
CCGTTCTGCAGGATGCTGGGGTGGATGGCGCTCTTGAAGTGCATGTGGCTGTCCACCACGAAGCTGTAGT
AGCCGCCGTCGCGCAGGCTGAAGGTGCGGGCGAAGCTGCCCACCAGCACGTTATCGCCCATGGGGTGCAG
GTGCTCCACGGTGGCGTTGCTGCGGATGATCTTGTCGGTGAAGATCACGCTGTCCTCGGGGAAGCCGGTG
CCCACCACCTTGAAGTCGCCGATCACGCGGCCGGCCTCGTAGCGGTAGCTGAAGCTCACGTGCAGCACGC
CGCCGTCCTCGTACTTCTCGATGCGGGTGTTGGTGTAGCCGCCGTTGTTGATGGCGTGCAGGAAGGGGTT
CTCGTAGCCGCTGGGGTAGGTGCCGAAGTGGTAGAAGCCGTAGCCCATCACGTGGCTCAGCAGGTAGGGG
CTGAAGGTCAGGGCGCCTTTGGTGCTCTTCATCTTGTTGGTCATGCGGCCCTGCTTGGGGGTGCCCTCTC
CGCCGCCCACCAGCTCGAACTCCACGCCGTTCAGGGTGCCGGTGATGCGGCACTCGATCTCCATGGCGGG
CAGGCCGCTCTCGTCGCTCTCCATAGGTCCAGGGTTCTCCTCCACGTCTC
