LOCUS       Exported 9613 bp ds-DNA circular SYN 12-MAY-2021
DEFINITION  Express Luc2 and copGFP.
ACCESSION   .
VERSION     .
KEYWORDS    pCDH-EF1-Luc2-P2A-copGFP
SOURCE      synthetic DNA construct
  ORGANISM  synthetic DNA construct
REFERENCE   1 (bases 1 to 9613)
  TITLE     express gene of interest under truncated EF-1 promoter
  JOURNAL   Unpublished
REFERENCE   2 (bases 1 to 9613)
  AUTHORS   .
  TITLE     Direct Submission
  JOURNAL   Exported May 12, 2021 from SnapGene Server 1.1.58
            http://www.snapgene.com
FEATURES             Location/Qualifiers
     source          1..9613
                     /organism="synthetic DNA construct"
                     /mol_type="other DNA"
     LTR             234..414
                     /label=5' LTR (truncated)
                     /note="truncated 5' long terminal repeat (LTR) from HIV-1"
     misc_feature    458..583
                     /label=HIV-1 Psi
                     /note="packaging signal of human immunodeficiency virus
                     type 1"
     misc_feature    1076..1309
                     /label=RRE
                     /note="The Rev response element (RRE) of HIV-1 allows for
                     Rev-dependent mRNA export from the nucleus to the
                     cytoplasm."
     CDS             1493..1537
                     /codon_start=1
                     /product="antigenic peptide corresponding to amino acids
                     655 to 669 of the HIV envelope protein gp41 (Lutje Hulsik
                     et al., 2013)"
                     /label=gp41 peptide
                     /note="recognized by the 2H10 single-chain llama nanobody"
                     /translation="KNEQELLELDKWASL"
     misc_feature    1804..1921
                     /label=cPPT/CTS
                     /note="central polypurine tract and central termination
                     sequence of HIV-1"
     promoter        2013..3191
                     /label=EF-1-alpha promoter
                     /note="strong constitutive promoter for human elongation
                     factor EF-1-alpha"
     intron          2244..3182
                     /label=EF-1-alpha intron A
                     /note="intron upstream of the start codon of human
                     EF-1-alpha"
     primer_bind     3139..3159
                     /label=EF1a-F
                     /note="Human elongation factor-1a promoter, forward primer"
     CDS             3207..4856
                     /codon_start=1
                     /product="firefly luciferase"
                     /label=luciferase
                     /note="synthetic luc2 version of the luciferase gene"
                     /translation="MEDAKNIKKGPAPFYPLEDGTAGEQLHKAMKRYALVPGTIAFTDA
                     HIEVDITYAEYFEMSVRLAEAMKRYGLNTNHRIVVCSENSLQFFMPVLGALFIGVAVAP
                     ANDIYNERELLNSMGISQPTVVFVSKKGLQKILNVQKKLPIIQKIIIMDSKTDYQGFQS
                     MYTFVTSHLPPGFNEYDFVPESFDRDKTIALIMNSSGSTGLPKGVALPHRTACVRFSHA
                     RDPIFGNQIIPDTAILSVVPFHHGFGMFTTLGYLICGFRVVLMYRFEEELFLRSLQDYK
                     IQSALLVPTLFSFFAKSTLIDKYDLSNLHEIASGGAPLSKEVGEAVAKRFHLPGIRQGY
                     GLTETTSAILITPEGDDKPGAVGKVVPFFEAKVVDLDTGKTLGVNQRGELCVRGPMIMS
                     GYVNNPEATNALIDKDGWLHSGDIAYWDEDEHFFIVDRLKSLIKYKGYQVAPAELESIL
                     LQHPNIFDAGVAGLPDDDAGELPAAVVVLEHGKTMTEKEIVDYVASQVTTAKKLRGGVV
                     FVDEVPKGLTGKLDARKIREILIKAKKGGKIAV"
     CDS             4872..4928
                     /codon_start=1
                     /product="2A peptide from porcine teschovirus-1
                     polyprotein"
                     /label=P2A
                     /note="Eukaryotic ribosomes fail to insert a peptide bond
                     between the Gly and Pro residues, yielding separate
                     polypeptides."
                     /translation="ATNFSLLKQAGDVEENPGP"
     CDS             4953..5615
                     /codon_start=1
                     /product="green fluorescent protein 2 from Pontellina
                     plumata, also known as ppluGFP2 (Shagin et al., 2004)"
                     /label=CopGFP
                     /translation="PAMEIECRITGTLNGVEFELVGGGEGTPKQGRMTNKMKSTKGALT
                     FSPYLLSHVMGYGFYHFGTYPSGYENPFLHAINNGGYTNTRIEKYEDGGVLHVSFSYRY
                     EAGRVIGDFKVVGTGFPEDSVIFTDKIIRSNATVEHLHPMGDNVLVGSFARTFSLRDGG
                     YYSFVVDSHMHFKSAIHPSILQNGGPMFAFRRVEELHSNTELGIVEYQHAFKTPIAFA"
     misc_feature    5708..6296
                     /label=WPRE
                     /note="woodchuck hepatitis virus posttranscriptional
                     regulatory element"
     primer_bind     complement(5761..5781)
                     /label=WPRE-R
                     /note="WPRE, reverse primer"
     CDS             complement(6179..6190)
                     /codon_start=1
                     /product="Factor Xa recognition and cleavage site"
                     /label=Factor Xa site
                     /translation="IEGR"
     LTR             6370..6603
                     /label=3' LTR (Delta-U3)
                     /note="self-inactivating 3' long terminal repeat (LTR) from
                     HIV-1"
     polyA_signal    6675..6796
                     /label=SV40 poly(A) signal
                     /note="SV40 polyadenylation signal"
     primer_bind     complement(6712..6731)
                     /label=SV40pA-R
                     /note="SV40 polyA, reverse primer"
     primer_bind     6766..6785
                     /label=EBV-rev
                     /note="SV40 polyA terminator, reverse primer"
     rep_origin      6815..6950
                     /label=SV40 ori
                     /note="SV40 origin of replication"
     primer_bind     6877..6896
                     /label=SV40pro-F
                     /note="SV40 promoter/origin, forward primer"
     primer_bind     complement(6988..7004)
                     /label=M13 rev
                     /note="common sequencing primer, one of multiple similar
                     variants"
     primer_bind     complement(6988..7004)
                     /label=M13 Reverse
                     /note="In lacZ gene. Also called M13-rev"
     primer_bind     complement(7001..7023)
                     /label=M13/pUC Reverse
                     /note="In lacZ gene"
     protein_bind    7012..7028
                     /label=lac operator
                     /bound_moiety="lac repressor encoded by lacI"
                     /note="The lac repressor binds to the lac operator to
                     inhibit transcription in E. coli. This inhibition can be
                     relieved by adding lactose or
                     isopropyl-beta-D-thiogalactopyranoside (IPTG)."
     promoter        complement(7036..7066)
                     /label=lac promoter
                     /note="promoter for the E. coli lac operon"
     protein_bind    7081..7102
                     /label=CAP binding site
                     /bound_moiety="E. coli catabolite activator protein"
                     /note="CAP binding activates transcription in the presence
                     of cAMP."
     primer_bind     complement(7219..7236)
                     /label=L4440
                     /note="L4440 vector, forward primer"
     rep_origin      complement(7390..7978)
                     /direction=LEFT
                     /label=ori
                     /note="high-copy-number ColE1/pMB1/pBR322/pUC origin of
                     replication"
     primer_bind     complement(7470..7489)
                     /label=pBR322ori-F
                     /note="pBR322 origin, forward primer"
     CDS             complement(8149..9009)
                     /codon_start=1
                     /gene="bla"
                     /product="beta-lactamase"
                     /label=AmpR
                     /note="confers resistance to ampicillin, carbenicillin, and
                     related antibiotics"
                     /translation="MSIQHFRVALIPFFAAFCLPVFAHPETLVKVKDAEDQLGARVGYI
                     ELDLNSGKILESFRPEERFPMMSTFKVLLCGAVLSRIDAGQEQLGRRIHYSQNDLVEYS
                     PVTEKHLTDGMTVRELCSAAITMSDNTAANLLLTTIGGPKELTAFLHNMGDHVTRLDRW
                     EPELNEAIPNDERDTTMPVAMATTLRKLLTGELLTLASRQQLIDWMEADKVAGPLLRSA
                     LPAGWFIADKSGAGERGSRGIIAALGPDGKPSRIVVIYTTGSQATMDERNRQIAEIGAS
                     LIKHW"
     primer_bind     8772..8791
                     /label=Amp-R
                     /note="Ampicillin resistance gene, reverse primer"
     promoter        complement(9010..9114)
                     /gene="bla"
                     /label=AmpR promoter
     primer_bind     9182..9200
                     /label=pBRforEco
                     /note="pBR322 vectors, upsteam of EcoRI site, forward
                     primer"
     primer_bind     complement(9238..9260)
                     /label=pGEX 3'
                     /note="pGEX vectors, reverse primer"
     primer_bind     9360..9379
                     /label=pRS-marker
                     /note="pRS vectors, use to sequence yeast selectable
                     marker"
     primer_bind     9573..9595
                     /label=M13/pUC Forward
                     /note="In lacZ gene"
     primer_bind     9587..9604
                     /label=M13 Forward
                     /note="In lacZ gene. Also called M13-F20 or M13 (-21)
                     Forward"
     primer_bind     9588..9604
                     /label=M13 fwd
                     /note="common sequencing primer, one of multiple similar
                     variants"
ORIGIN
        1 acgcgtgtag tcttatgcaa tactcttgta gtcttgcaac atggtaacga tgagttagca
       61 acatgcctta caaggagaga aaaagcaccg tgcatgccga ttggtggaag taaggtggta
      121 cgatcgtgcc ttattaggaa ggcaacagac gggtctgaca tggattggac gaaccactga
      181 attgccgcat tgcagagata ttgtatttaa gtgcctagct cgatacaata aacgggtctc
      241 tctggttaga ccagatctga gcctgggagc tctctggcta actagggaac ccactgctta
      301 agcctcaata aagcttgcct tgagtgcttc aagtagtgtg tgcccgtctg ttgtgtgact
      361 ctggtaacta gagatccctc agaccctttt agtcagtgtg gaaaatctct agcagtggcg
      421 cccgaacagg gacctgaaag cgaaagggaa accagagctc tctcgacgca ggactcggct
      481 tgctgaagcg cgcacggcaa gaggcgaggg gcggcgactg gtgagtacgc caaaaatttt
      541 gactagcgga ggctagaagg agagagatgg gtgcgagagc gtcagtatta agcgggggag
      601 aattagatcg cgatgggaaa aaattcggtt aaggccaggg ggaaagaaaa aatataaatt
      661 aaaacatata gtatgggcaa gcagggagct agaacgattc gcagttaatc ctggcctgtt
      721 agaaacatca gaaggctgta gacaaatact gggacagcta caaccatccc ttcagacagg
      781 atcagaagaa cttagatcat tatataatac agtagcaacc ctctattgtg tgcatcaaag
      841 gatagagata aaagacacca aggaagcttt agacaagata gaggaagagc aaaacaaaag
      901 taagaccacc gcacagcaag cggccactga tcttcagacc tggaggagga gatatgaggg
      961 acaattggag aagtgaatta tataaatata aagtagtaaa aattgaacca ttaggagtag
     1021 cacccaccaa ggcaaagaga agagtggtgc agagagaaaa aagagcagtg ggaataggag
     1081 ctttgttcct tgggttcttg ggagcagcag gaagcactat gggcgcagcc tcaatgacgc
     1141 tgacggtaca ggccagacaa ttattgtctg gtatagtgca gcagcagaac aatttgctga
     1201 gggctattga ggcgcaacag catctgttgc aactcacagt ctggggcatc aagcagctcc
     1261 aggcaagaat cctggctgtg gaaagatacc taaaggatca acagctcctg gggatttggg
     1321 gttgctctgg aaaactcatt tgcaccactg ctgtgccttg gaatgctagt tggagtaata
     1381 aatctctgga acagattgga atcacacgac ctggatggag tgggacagag aaattaacaa
     1441 ttacacaagc ttaatacact ccttaattga agaatcgcaa aaccagcaag aaaagaatga
     1501 acaagaatta ttggaattag ataaatgggc aagtttgtgg aattggttta acataacaaa
     1561 ttggctgtgg tatataaaat tattcataat gatagtagga ggcttggtag gtttaagaat
     1621 agtttttgct gtactttcta tagtgaatag agttaggcag ggatattcac cattatcgtt
     1681 tcagacccac ctcccaaccc cgaggggacc cgacaggccc gaaggaatag aagaagaagg
     1741 tggagagaga gacagagaca gatccattcg attagtgaac ggatctcgac ggtatcggtt
     1801 aacttttaaa agaaaagggg ggattggggg gtacagtgca ggggaaagaa tagtagacat
     1861 aatagcaaca gacatacaaa ctaaagaatt acaaaaacaa attacaaaaa ttcaaaattt
     1921 tatcgatagc tttgcaaaga tggataaagt tttaaacaga gaggaatctt tgcagctaat
     1981 ggaccttcta ggtcttgaaa ggagtgggaa ttggctccgg tgcccgtcag tgggcagagc
     2041 gcacatcgcc cacagtcccc gagaagttgg ggggaggggt cggcaattga accggtgcct
     2101 agagaaggtg gcgcggggta aactgggaaa gtgatgtcgt gtactggctc cgcctttttc
     2161 ccgagggtgg gggagaaccg tatataagtg cagtagtcgc cgtgaacgtt ctttttcgca
     2221 acgggtttgc cgccagaaca caggtaagtg ccgtgtgtgg ttcccgcggg cctggcctct
     2281 ttacgggtta tggcccttgc gtgccttgaa ttacttccac ctggctgcag tacgtgattc
     2341 ttgatcccga gcttcgggtt ggaagtgggt gggagagttc gaggccttgc gcttaaggag
     2401 ccccttcgcc tcgtgcttga gttgaggcct ggcctgggcg ctggggccgc cgcgtgcgaa
     2461 tctggtggca ccttcgcgcc tgtctcgctg ctttcgataa gtctctagcc atttaaaatt
     2521 tttgatgacc tgctgcgacg ctttttttct ggcaagatag tcttgtaaat gcgggccaag
     2581 atctgcacac tggtatttcg gtttttgggg ccgcgggcgg cgacggggcc cgtgcgtccc
     2641 agcgcacatg ttcggcgagg cggggcctgc gagcgcggcc accgagaatc ggacgggggt
     2701 agtctcaagc tggccggcct gctctggtgc ctggcctcgc gccgccgtgt atcgccccgc
     2761 cctgggcggc aaggctggcc cggtcggcac cagttgcgtg agcggaaaga tggccgcttc
     2821 ccggccctgc tgcagggagc tcaaaatgga ggacgcggcg ctcgggagag cgggcgggtg
     2881 agtcacccac acaaaggaaa agggcctttc cgtcctcagc cgtcgcttca tgtgactcca
     2941 cggagtaccg ggcgccgtcc aggcacctcg attagttctc gagcttttgg agtacgtcgt
     3001 ctttaggttg gggggagggg ttttatgcga tggagtttcc ccacactgag tgggtggaga
     3061 ctgaagttag gccagcttgg cacttgatgt aattctcctt ggaatttgcc ctttttgagt
     3121 ttggatcttg gttcattctc aagcctcaga cagtggttca aagttttttt cttccatttc
     3181 aggtgtcgtg agcaattgga tccaccatgg aagatgccaa aaacattaag aagggcccag
     3241 cgccattcta cccactcgaa gacgggaccg ccggcgagca gctgcacaaa gccatgaagc
     3301 gctacgccct ggtgcccggc accatcgcct ttaccgacgc acatatcgag gtggacatta
     3361 cctacgccga gtacttcgag atgagcgttc ggctggcaga agctatgaag cgctatgggc
     3421 tgaatacaaa ccatcggatc gtggtgtgca gcgagaatag cttgcagttc ttcatgcccg
     3481 tgttgggtgc cctgttcatc ggtgtggctg tggccccagc taacgacatc tacaacgagc
     3541 gcgagctgct gaacagcatg ggcatcagcc agcccaccgt cgtattcgtg agcaagaaag
     3601 ggctgcaaaa gatcctcaac gtgcaaaaga agctaccgat catacaaaag atcatcatca
     3661 tggatagcaa gaccgactac cagggcttcc aaagcatgta caccttcgtg acttcccatt
     3721 tgccacccgg cttcaacgag tacgacttcg tgcccgagag cttcgaccgg gacaaaacca
     3781 tcgccctgat catgaacagt agtggcagta ccggattgcc caagggcgta gccctaccgc
     3841 accgcaccgc ttgtgtccga ttcagtcatg cccgcgaccc catcttcggc aaccagatca
     3901 tccccgacac cgctatcctc agcgtggtgc catttcacca cggcttcggc atgttcacca
     3961 cgctgggcta cttgatctgc ggctttcggg tcgtgctcat gtaccgcttc gaggaggagc
     4021 tattcttgcg cagcttgcaa gactataaga ttcaatctgc cctgctggtg cccacactat
     4081 ttagcttctt cgctaagagc actctcatcg acaagtacga cctaagcaac ttgcacgaga
     4141 tcgccagcgg cggggcgccg ctcagcaagg aggtaggtga ggccgtggcc aaacgcttcc
     4201 acctaccagg catccgccag ggctacggcc tgacagaaac aaccagcgcc attctgatca
     4261 cccccgaagg ggacgacaag cctggcgcag taggcaaggt ggtgcccttc ttcgaggcta
     4321 aggtggtgga cttggacacc ggtaagacac tgggtgtgaa ccagcgcggc gagctgtgcg
     4381 tccgtggccc catgatcatg agcggctacg ttaacaaccc cgaggctaca aacgctctca
     4441 tcgacaagga cggctggctg cacagcggcg acatcgccta ctgggacgag gacgagcact
     4501 tcttcatcgt ggaccggctg aagagcctga tcaaatacaa gggctaccag gtagccccag
     4561 ccgaactgga gagcatcctg ctgcaacacc ccaacatctt cgacgccggg gtcgccggcc
     4621 tgcccgacga cgatgccggc gagctgcccg ccgcagtcgt cgtgctggaa cacggtaaaa
     4681 ccatgaccga gaaggagatc gtggactatg tggccagcca ggttacaacc gccaagaagc
     4741 tgcgcggtgg tgttgtgttc gtggacgagg tgcctaaagg actgaccggc aagttggacg
     4801 cccgcaagat ccgcgagatt ctcattaagg ccaagaaggg cggcaagatc gccgtgaagc
     4861 ttggaagcgg agctactaac ttcagcctgc tgaagcaggc tggagacgtg gaggagaacc
     4921 ctggacctat ggagagcgac gagagcggcc tgcccgccat ggagatcgag tgccgcatca
     4981 ccggcaccct gaacggcgtg gagttcgagc tggtgggcgg cggagagggc acccccaagc
     5041 agggccgcat gaccaacaag atgaagagca ccaaaggcgc cctgaccttc agcccctacc
     5101 tgctgagcca cgtgatgggc tacggcttct accacttcgg cacctacccc agcggctacg
     5161 agaacccctt cctgcacgcc atcaacaacg gcggctacac caacacccgc atcgagaagt
     5221 acgaggacgg cggcgtgctg cacgtgagct tcagctaccg ctacgaggcc ggccgcgtga
     5281 tcggcgactt caaggtggtg ggcaccggct tccccgagga cagcgtgatc ttcaccgaca
     5341 agatcatccg cagcaacgcc accgtggagc acctgcaccc catgggcgat aacgtgctgg
     5401 tgggcagctt cgcccgcacc ttcagcctgc gcgacggcgg ctactacagc ttcgtggtgg
     5461 acagccacat gcacttcaag agcgccatcc accccagcat cctgcagaac gggggcccca
     5521 tgttcgcctt ccgccgcgtg gaggagctgc acagcaacac cgagctgggc atcgtggagt
     5581 accagcacgc cttcaagacc cccattgcct tcgccagatc ccgcgctcag tcgtccaatt
     5641 ctgccgtgga cggcaccgcc ggacccggct ccaccggatc tcgctaaggc gcgccgaatt
     5701 cgtcgacaat caacctctgg attacaaaat ttgtgaaaga ttgactggta ttcttaacta
     5761 tgttgctcct tttacgctat gtggatacgc tgctttaatg cctttgtatc atgctattgc
     5821 ttcccgtatg gctttcattt tctcctcctt gtataaatcc tggttgctgt ctctttatga
     5881 ggagttgtgg cccgttgtca ggcaacgtgg cgtggtgtgc actgtgtttg ctgacgcaac
     5941 ccccactggt tggggcattg ccaccacctg tcagctcctt tccgggactt tcgctttccc
     6001 cctccctatt gccacggcgg aactcatcgc cgcctgcctt gcccgctgct ggacaggggc
     6061 tcggctgttg ggcactgaca attccgtggt gttgtcgggg aaatcatcgt cctttccttg
     6121 gctgctcgcc tgtgttgcca cctggattct gcgcgggacg tccttctgct acgtcccttc
     6181 ggccctcaat ccagcggacc ttccttcccg cggcctgctg ccggctctgc ggcctcttcc
     6241 gcgtcttcgc cttcgccctc agacgagtcg gatctccctt tgggccgcct ccccgcctgg
     6301 tacctttaag accaatgact tacaaggcag ctgtagatct tagccacttt ttaaaagaaa
     6361 aggggggact ggaagggcta attcactccc aacgaaaata agatctgctt tttgcttgta
     6421 ctgggtctct ctggttagac cagatctgag cctgggagct ctctggctaa ctagggaacc
     6481 cactgcttaa gcctcaataa agcttgcctt gagtgcttca agtagtgtgt gcccgtctgt
     6541 tgtgtgactc tggtaactag agatccctca gaccctttta gtcagtgtgg aaaatctcta
     6601 gcagtagtag ttcatgtcat cttattattc agtatttata acttgcaaag aaatgaatat
     6661 cagagagtga gaggaacttg tttattgcag cttataatgg ttacaaataa agcaatagca
     6721 tcacaaattt cacaaataaa gcattttttt cactgcattc tagttgtggt ttgtccaaac
     6781 tcatcaatgt atcttatcat gtctggctct agctatcccg cccctaactc cgcccagttc
     6841 cgcccattct ccgccccatg gctgactaat tttttttatt tatgcagagg ccgaggccgc
     6901 ctcggcctct gagctattcc agaagtagtg aggaggcttt tttggaggcc tagacttttg
     6961 cagagacggc ccaaattcgt aatcatggtc atagctgttt cctgtgtgaa attgttatcc
     7021 gctcacaatt ccacacaaca tacgagccgg aagcataaag tgtaaagcct ggggtgccta
     7081 atgagtgagc taactcacat taattgcgtt gcgctcactg cccgctttcc agtcgggaaa
     7141 cctgtcgtgc cagctgcatt aatgaatcgg ccaacgcgcg gggagaggcg gtttgcgtat
     7201 tgggcgctct tccgcttcct cgctcactga ctcgctgcgc tcggtcgttc ggctgcggcg
     7261 agcggtatca gctcactcaa aggcggtaat acggttatcc acagaatcag gggataacgc
     7321 aggaaagaac atgtgagcaa aaggccagca aaaggccagg aaccgtaaaa aggccgcgtt
     7381 gctggcgttt ttccataggc tccgcccccc tgacgagcat cacaaaaatc gacgctcaag
     7441 tcagaggtgg cgaaacccga caggactata aagataccag gcgtttcccc ctggaagctc
     7501 cctcgtgcgc tctcctgttc cgaccctgcc gcttaccgga tacctgtccg cctttctccc
     7561 ttcgggaagc gtggcgcttt ctcatagctc acgctgtagg tatctcagtt cggtgtaggt
     7621 cgttcgctcc aagctgggct gtgtgcacga accccccgtt cagcccgacc gctgcgcctt
     7681 atccggtaac tatcgtcttg agtccaaccc ggtaagacac gacttatcgc cactggcagc
     7741 agccactggt aacaggatta gcagagcgag gtatgtaggc ggtgctacag agttcttgaa
     7801 gtggtggcct aactacggct acactagaag gacagtattt ggtatctgcg ctctgctgaa
     7861 gccagttacc ttcggaaaaa gagttggtag ctcttgatcc ggcaaacaaa ccaccgctgg
     7921 tagcggtggt ttttttgttt gcaagcagca gattacgcgc agaaaaaaag gatctcaaga
     7981 agatcctttg atcttttcta cggggtctga cgctcagtgg aacgaaaact cacgttaagg
     8041 gattttggtc atgagattat caaaaaggat cttcacctag atccttttaa attaaaaatg
     8101 aagttttaaa tcaatctaaa gtatatatga gtaaacttgg tctgacagtt accaatgctt
     8161 aatcagtgag gcacctatct cagcgatctg tctatttcgt tcatccatag ttgcctgact
     8221 ccccgtcgtg tagataacta cgatacggga gggcttacca tctggcccca gtgctgcaat
     8281 gataccgcga gacccacgct caccggctcc agatttatca gcaataaacc agccagccgg
     8341 aagggccgag cgcagaagtg gtcctgcaac tttatccgcc tccatccagt ctattaattg
     8401 ttgccgggaa gctagagtaa gtagttcgcc agttaatagt ttgcgcaacg ttgttgccat
     8461 tgctacaggc atcgtggtgt cacgctcgtc gtttggtatg gcttcattca gctccggttc
     8521 ccaacgatca aggcgagtta catgatcccc catgttgtgc aaaaaagcgg ttagctcctt
     8581 cggtcctccg atcgttgtca gaagtaagtt ggccgcagtg ttatcactca tggttatggc
     8641 agcactgcat aattctctta ctgtcatgcc atccgtaaga tgcttttctg tgactggtga
     8701 gtactcaacc aagtcattct gagaatagtg tatgcggcga ccgagttgct cttgcccggc
     8761 gtcaatacgg gataataccg cgccacatag cagaacttta aaagtgctca tcattggaaa
     8821 acgttcttcg gggcgaaaac tctcaaggat cttaccgctg ttgagatcca gttcgatgta
     8881 acccactcgt gcacccaact gatcttcagc atcttttact ttcaccagcg tttctgggtg
     8941 agcaaaaaca ggaaggcaaa atgccgcaaa aaagggaata agggcgacac ggaaatgttg
     9001 aatactcata ctcttccttt ttcaatatta ttgaagcatt tatcagggtt attgtctcat
     9061 gagcggatac atatttgaat gtatttagaa aaataaacaa ataggggttc cgcgcacatt
     9121 tccccgaaaa gtgccacctg acgtctaaga aaccattatt atcatgacat taacctataa
     9181 aaataggcgt atcacgaggc cctttcgtct cgcgcgtttc ggtgatgacg gtgaaaacct
     9241 ctgacacatg cagctcccgg agacggtcac agcttgtctg taagcggatg ccgggagcag
     9301 acaagcccgt cagggcgcgt cagcgggtgt tggcgggtgt cggggctggc ttaactatgc
     9361 ggcatcagag cagattgtac tgagagtgca ccatatgcgg tgtgaaatac cgcacagatg
     9421 cgtaaggaga aaataccgca tcaggcgcca ttcgccattc aggctgcgca actgttggga
     9481 agggcgatcg gtgcgggcct cttcgctatt acgccagctg gcgaaagggg gatgtgctgc
     9541 aaggcgatta agttgggtaa cgccagggtt ttcccagtca cgacgttgta aaacgacggc
     9601 cagtgccaag ctg
//
